Addgene plasmid #72102: Nrp2.5-Fc-His
Purpose: Expresses the extracellular region of the Neuropilin 2, isoform 5 protein, C-terminally fused to the Fc region of human IgG1 + 6X histidine tag.
Depositing lab: Woj Wojtowicz. Depositing organization: University of California, Berkeley. Publication: An extracellular biochemical screen reveals that FLRTs and Unc5s mediate neuronal subtype recognition in the retina. Visser JJ, Cheng Y, Perry SC, Chastain AB, Parsa B, Masri SS, Ray TA, Kay JN, Wojtowicz WM. Elife. 2015 Dec 3;4. pii: e08149. doi: 10.7554/eLife.08149. PubMed 26633812.
Backbone
  Vector backbone: pCMVi-SV40ori
  Vector type: Mammalian Expression
Growth in bacteria
  Bacterial resistance: Ampicillin, 100 μg/mL
  Growth temperature: 37°C
  Growth strain: DH5alpha
  Copy number: High Copy
Gene/Insert
  Gene/Insert name: Nrp2.5 (alt names: Neuropilin 2, isoform 5; Np2; Np-2; Npn2; Npn-2; NCBI gene ID 18187; Reference sequence NM_001077406.1)
  Species: M. musculus (mouse)
  Insert size (bp): 2505
  Entrez Gene: Nrp2 (a.k.a. 1110048P06Rik, N, Np, Np-2, Np2, Npn-2, Npn2)
  Promoter: CMV
  Tag / fusion protein: Fc-His (C terminal on backbone)
  Cloning method: Restriction Enzyme; 5′ cloning site NotI (not destroyed); 3′ cloning site AscI (not destroyed)
  Sequencing primers: 5′ GTCAGAGGTAACTCCCGTTGC; 3′ ATCATGAGGGTGTCCTTG
Terms and licenses: Academic/Nonprofit Terms; Industry Terms: Not Available to Industry
How to cite: Nrp2.5-Fc-His was a gift from Woj Wojtowicz (Addgene plasmid # 72102 ; http://n2t.net/addgene:72102 ; RRID:Addgene_72102)
