[The description below was written by a language model from this plasmid's Addgene catalogue record and pLannotate feature annotations shown in this document.]
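Description:
Nrp2.5-Fc-His is a mammalian expression plasmid built on the pCMVi-SV40ori backbone that produces the extracellular region of mouse Neuropilin 2, isoform 5, as a soluble fusion protein. The roughly 2.5 kb Nrp2 ectodomain insert sits between retained NotI and AscI sites and is joined in frame at its C terminus to the Fc region of human IgG1 followed by a 6X histidine tag, both supplied by the backbone. Transcription is driven by the human cytomegalovirus immediate early enhancer and promoter, followed by CMV intron A, an arrangement commonly used to boost expression, and is terminated by an SV40 polyadenylation signal. The His tag is described in the catalogue entry but was not picked up as a separate feature in the annotation.

In bacteria the plasmid is maintained at high copy through a ColE1/pUC-type origin and selected with ampicillin via the β-lactamase gene. The annotated SV40 enhancer/early promoter region corresponds to the SV40 origin named in the backbone, which generally permits episomal amplification in cells expressing large T antigen; no downstream mammalian selection marker is annotated. An f1 phage origin and short remnants of rop, bom and lacZα are also present as backbone leftovers.

Fc fusion typically dimerizes the ectodomain and allows capture or detection through Fc-binding reagents, while the His tag offers metal-affinity purification. The associated publication describes an extracellular biochemical screen for recognition proteins in the retina, consistent with use of this construct as a secreted bait or prey protein in receptor–ligand binding assays. Neuropilin 2 itself is annotated as a receptor for class 3 semaphorins and certain VEGF isoforms.
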