Features (pLannotate 1.2.2; 14 found; start..end, strand, type, name):
     25..408     +  enhancer       CMV enhancer: human cytomegalovirus immediate early enhancer
    410..609     +  promoter       CMV promoter: human cytomegalovirus (CMV) immediate early promoter
    748..1573    +  intron         CMV intron A: human cytomegalovirus intron A (Chapman et al., 1991)
   1610..4048    +  CDS            Nrp2 (fragment): NRP2_MOUSE - Experimental evidence at protein level: Swiss-Prot protein existence level 1. High affinity receptor for semaphorins 3C, 3F, VEGF-165 and VEGF-145 isoforms of VEGF, and the PLGF-2 isoform of PGF. From Mus musculus (Mouse).
   4124..4804    +  CDS            IGHG1 (fragment): IGHG1_HUMAN - Experimental evidence at protein level: Swiss-Prot protein existence level 1. Constant region of immunoglobulin heavy chains. Immunoglobulins, also known as antibodies, are membrane-bound or secreted glycoproteins produced by B lymphocytes. In the recognition phase of humoral immunity, the membrane-bound immunoglobulins serve as receptors which, upon binding of a specific antigen, trigger the clonal expansion and differentiation of B lymphocytes into immunoglobulins- secreting plasma cells. Secreted immunoglobulins mediate the effector phase of humoral immunity, which results in
   4854..4975    +  polyA_signal   SV40 poly(A) signal: SV40 polyadenylation signal
   5184..5772    -  rep_origin     ori: high-copy-number ColE1/pMB1/pBR322/pUC origin of replication
   5943..6803    -  CDS            AmpR: β-lactamase; bla; confers resistance to ampicillin, carbenicillin, and related antibiotics
   6804..6908    -  promoter       AmpR promoter: bla
   7003..7038    +  CDS            rop (fragment): Rop protein, which maintains plasmids at low copy number; rop
   7061..7391    +  promoter       SV40 promoter: SV40 enhancer and early promoter
   7514..7613    +  misc_feature   bom (fragment): basis of mobility region from pBR322
   7641..8069    -  rep_origin     f1 ori (sequence partly withheld): f1 bacteriophage origin of replication; arrow indicates direction of (+) strand synthesis
   8073..8230    -  CDS            lacZα (fragment): LacZα fragment of β-galactosidase; lacZ fragment
>Addgene plasmid #72102 | Nrp2.5-Fc-His | depositor full sequence | sequence record 138636 | Full sequence
GTCGAGGTCTCGACGGTATCGATTGACATTGATTATTGACTAGCTAGTTATTAATAGTAATCAATTACGG
GGTCATTAGTTCATAGCCCATATATGGAGTTCCGCGTTACATAACTTACGGTAAATGGCCCGCCTGGCTG
ACCGCCCAACGACCCCCGCCCATTGACGTCAATAATGACGTATGTTCCCATAGTAACGCCAATAGGGACT
TTCCATTGACGTCAATGGGTGGAGTATTTACGGTAAACTGCCCACTTGGCAGTACATCAAGTGTATCATA
TGCCAAGTCCGCCCCCTATTGACGTCAATGACGGTAAATGGCCCGCCTGGCATTATGCCCAGTACATGAC
CTTACGGGACTTTCCTACTTGGCAGTACATCTACGTATTAGTCATCGCTATTACCATGGTGATGCGGTTT
TGGCAGTACACCAATGGGCGTGGATAGCGGTTTGACTCACGGGGATTTCCAAGTCTCCACCCCATTGACG
TCAATGGGAGTTTGTTTTGGCACCAAAATCAACGGGACTTTCCAAAATGTCGTAATAACCCCGCCCCGTT
GACGCAAATGGGCGGTAGGCGTGTACGGTGGGAGGTCTATATAAGCAGAGCTCGTTTAGTGAACCGTCAG
ATCGCCTGGAGACGCCATCCACGCTGTTTTGACCTCCATAGAAGACACCGGGACCGATCCAGCCTCCGCG
GCCGGGAACGGTGCATTGGAACGCGGATTCCCCGTGCCAAGAGTGACGTAAGTACCGCCTATAGACTCTA
TAGGCACACCCCTTTGGCTCTTATGCATGCTATACTGTTTTTGGCTTGGGGCCTATACACCCCCGCTTCC
ATATGCTATAGGTGATGGTATAGCTTAGCCTATAGGTGTGGGTTATTGACCATTATTGACCACTCCCCTA
TTGGTGACGATACTTTCCATTACTAATCCATAACATGGCTCTTTGCCACAACTATCTCTATTGGCTATAT
GCCAATACTCTGTCCTTCAGAGACTGACACGGACTCTGTATTTTTACAGGATGGGGTCCCATTTATTATT
TACAAATTCACATATACAACAACGCCGTCCCCCGTGCCCGCAGTTTTTATTAAACATAGCGTGGGATCTC
CACGCGAATCTCGGGTACGTGTTCCGGACATGGGCTCTTCTCCGGTAGCGGCGGAGCTTCCACATCCGAG
CCCTGGTCCCATGCCTCCAGCGGCTCATGGTCGCTCGGCAGCTCCTTGCTCCTAACAGTGGAGGCCAGAC
TTAGGCACAGCACAATGCCCACCACCACCAGTGTGCCGCACAAGGCCGTGGCGGTAGGGTATGTGTCTGA
AAATGAGCTCGGAGATTGGGCTCGCACCGCTGACGCAGATGGAAGACTTAAGGCAGCGGCAGAAGAAGAT
GCAGGCAGCTGAGTTGTTGTATTCTGATAAGAGTCAGAGGTAACTCCCGTTGCGGTGCTGTTAACGGTGG
AGGGCAGTGTAGTCTGAGCAGTACTCGTTGCTGCCGCGCGCGCCACCAGACATAATAGCTGACAGACTAA
CAGACTGTTCCTTTCCATGGGTCTTTTCTGCAGAAGCTTGAATTCTCGAGGATCCGCGGCCGCGCCACCA
TGGATATGTTTCCTCTTACCTGGGTTTTCTTAGCTCTGTACTTTTCAGGACACGAAGTGAGAAGCCAGCA
AGATCCACCCTGCGGAGGTCGGCTGAATTCCAAAGATGCTGGCTACATCACTTCCCCAGGCTACCCCCAG
GACTATCCCTCCCACCAGAACTGTGAGTGGATTGTCTACGCCCCCGAACCCAACCAGAAGATTGTTCTCA
ACTTCAACCCTCACTTTGAAATCGAGAAACACGACTGCAAGTATGACTTCATTGAGATTCGGGATGGGGA
CAGTGAGTCAGCTGACCTCCTGGGCAAGCACTGTGGGAACATCGCCCCGCCCACCATCATCTCCTCAGGC
TCCGTGTTATACATCAAGTTCACCTCAGACTACGCCCGGCAGGGGGCAGGTTTCTCTCTACGCTATGAGA
TCTTCAAAACAGGCTCTGAAGATTGTTCCAAGAACTTTACAAGCCCCAATGGGACCATTGAATCTCCAGG
GTTTCCAGAGAAGTATCCACACAATCTGGACTGTACCTTCACCATCCTGGCCAAACCCAGGATGGAGATC
ATCCTACAGTTCCTGACCTTTGACCTGGAGCATGACCCTCTACAAGTGGGGGAAGGAGACTGTAAATATG
ACTGGCTGGACATCTGGGATGGCATTCCACATGTTGGACCTCTGATTGGCAAGTACTGTGGGACGAAAAC
ACCCTCCAAACTCCGCTCGTCCACGGGGATCCTCTCCTTGACCTTTCACACGGACATGGCAGTGGCCAAG
GATGGCTTCTCCGCACGTTACTATTTGATCCACCAGGAGCCACCTGAGAATTTTCAGTGCAATGTCCCTT
TGGGAATGGAGTCTGGCCGGATTGCTAATGAACAGATCAGTGCCTCCTCCACCTTCTCTGATGGGAGGTG
GACTCCTCAACAGAGCCGGCTCCATGGTGATGACAATGGCTGGACACCCAATTTGGATTCCAACAAGGAG
TATCTCCAGGTGGACCTGCGCTTCCTAACCATGCTCACAGCCATTGCAACACAGGGAGCCATTTCCAGGG
AAACCCAGAAAGGCTACTACGTCAAATCGTACAAGCTGGAAGTCAGCACAAATGGTGAAGATTGGATGGT
CTACCGGCATGGCAAAAACCACAAGATATTCCAAGCGAACAATGATGCGACCGAGGTGGTGCTAAACAAG
CTCCACATGCCACTGCTGACTCGGTTCATCAGGATCCGCCCGCAGACGTGGCATTTGGGCATTGCCCTTC
GCCTGGAGCTCTTTGGCTGCCGGGTCACAGATGCACCCTGCTCCAACATGCTGGGGATGCTCTCGGGCCT
CATTGCTGATACCCAGATCTCTGCCTCCTCCACCCGAGAGTACCTCTGGAGCCCCAGTGCTGCCCGCCTG
GTTAGTAGCCGCTCTGGCTGGTTTCCTCGGAACCCTCAAGCCCAGCCAGGTGAAGAATGGCTTCAGGTAG
ACCTGGGGACACCCAAGACAGTGAAAGGGGTCATCATCCAGGGAGCCCGAGGAGGAGACAGCATCACTGC
CGTGGAAGCCAGGGCGTTTGTACGCAAGTTCAAAGTCTCCTACAGCCTAAATGGCAAGGACTGGGAATAT
ATCCAGGACCCCAGGACTCAGCAGACAAAGCTGTTTGAAGGGAACATGCACTATGACACCCCTGACATCC
GAAGGTTCGATCCTGTTCCAGCGCAGTATGTGCGGGTGTACCCAGAGAGGTGGTCGCCAGCAGGCATCGG
GATGAGGCTGGAGGTGCTGGGCTGTGACTGGACAGACTCAAAGCCCACAGTGGAGACGCTGGGACCCACC
GTGAAGAGTGAAGAGACTACCACCCCATATCCCATGGATGAGGATGCCACCGAGTGTGGGGAAAACTGCA
GCTTTGAGGATGACAAAGATTTGCAACTTCCTTCAGGATTCAACTGCAACTTTGATTTTCCGGAAGAGAC
CTGTGGTTGGGTGTACGACCATGCCAAGTGGCTCCGGAGCACGTGGATCAGCAGCGCTAACCCCAATGAC
AGAACATTTCCAGATGACAAGAACTTCTTGAAACTGCAGAGTGATGGCCGACGAGAGGGCCAGTACGGGC
GGCTCATCAGCCCACCGGTGCACCTGCCCCGAAGCCCTGTGTGCATGGAGTTCCAGTACCAAGCCATGGG
CGGCCACGGGGTGGCACTGCAGGTGGTTCGGGAAGCCAGCCAGGAAAGCAAACTCCTTTGGGTCATCCGT
GAGGACCAGGGCAGCGAGTGGAAACACGGGCGCATTATCCTGCCCAGCTATGACATGGAGTATCAGATCG
TGTTCGAGGGAGTGATAGGGAAGGGACGATCGGGAGAGATTTCCATCGATGACATTCGGATAAGCACTGA
TGTCCCACTGGAGAACTGCATGGAACCCATATCAGCTTTTGCAGGTGAGGATTTTAAAGGGGGCACCCTC
CCGCCAGGGACCGAGCCCACAGTGGACACGGTGCCCGTGCAGCCCATCCCAGCCGGCGCGCCTGACAAAA
CTCACACATGCCCACCGTGCCCAGCACCTGAACTCCTGGGGGGACCGTCAGTCTTCCTCTTCCCCCCAAA
ACCCAAGGACACCCTCATGATCTCCCGGACCCCTGAGGTCACATGCGTGGTGGTGGACGTGAGCCACGAA
GACCCTGAGGTCAAGTTCAACTGGTACGTGGACGGCGTGGAGGTGCATAATGCCAAGACAAAGCCGCGGG
AGGAGCAGTACAACAGCACGTACCGTGTGGTCAGCGTCCTCACCGTCCTGCACCAGGACTGGCTGAATGG
CAAGGAGTACAAGTGCAAGGTCTCCAACAAAGCCCTCCCAGCCCCCATCGAGAAAACCATCTCCAAAGCC
AAAGGGCAGCCCCGAGAACCACAGGTGTATACCCTGCCCCCATCCCGGGATGAGCTGACCAAGAACCAGG
TCAGCCTGACCTGCCTGGTCAAAGGCTTCTATCCCAGCGACATCGCCGTGGAGTGGGAGAGCAATGGGCA
GCCGGAGAACAACTACAAGACCACGCCTCCCGTGCTGGACTCCGACGGCTCCTTCTTCCTCTACAGCAAG
CTCACCGTGGACAAGAGCAGGTGGCAGCAGGGGAACGTCTTCTCATGCTCCGTGATGCATGAGGCTCTGC
ACAACCACTACACGCAGAAGAGCCTCTCCCTGTCTCCGGGTAAAGGCGGCCATCATCACCATCACCATTA
ATCTAGAGATCTTATTAAAGCAGAACTTGTTTATTGCAGCTTATAATGGTTACAAATAAAGCAATAGCAT
CACAAATTTCACAAATAAAGCATTTTTTTCACTGCATTCTAGTTGTGGTTTGTCCAAACTCATCAATGTA
TCTTATCATGTCTGGTCGACTCTAGCTAGACTCTTCCGCTTCCTCGCTCACTGACTCGCTGCGCTCGGTC
GTTCGGCTGCGGCGAGCGGTATCAGCTCACTCAAAGGCGGTAATACGGTTATCCACAGAATCAGGGGATA
ACGCAGGAAAGAACATGTGAGCAAAAGGCCAGCAAAAGGCCAGGAACCGTAAAAAGGCCGCGTTGCTGGC
GTTTTTCCATAGGCTCCGCCCCCCTGACGAGCATCACAAAAATCGACGCTCAAGTCAGAGGTGGCGAAAC
CCGACAGGACTATAAAGATACCAGGCGTTTCCCCCTGGAAGCTCCCTCGTGCGCTCTCCTGTTCCGACCC
TGCCGCTTACCGGATACCTGTCCGCCTTTCTCCCTTCGGGAAGCGTGGCGCTTTCTCATAGCTCACGCTG
TAGGTATCTCAGTTCGGTGTAGGTCGTTCGCTCCAAGCTGGGCTGTGTGCACGAACCCCCCGTTCAGCCC
GACCGCTGCGCCTTATCCGGTAACTATCGTCTTGAGTCCAACCCGGTAAGACACGACTTATCGCCACTGG
CAGCAGCCACTGGTAACAGGATTAGCAGAGCGAGGTATGTAGGCGGTGCTACAGAGTTCTTGAAGTGGTG
GCCTAACTACGGCTACACTAGAAGAACAGTATTTGGTATCTGCGCTCTGCTGAAGCCAGTTACCTTCGGA
AAAAGAGTTGGTAGCTCTTGATCCGGCAAACAAACCACCGCTGGTAGCGGTGGTTTTTTTGTTTGCAAGC
AGCAGATTACGCGCAGAAAAAAAGGATCTCAAGAAGATCCTTTGATCTTTTCTACGGGGTCTGACGCTCA
GTGGAACGAAAACTCACGTTAAGGGATTTTGGTCATGAGATTATCAAAAAGGATCTTCACCTAGATCCTT
TTAAATTAAAAATGAAGTTTTAAATCAATCTAAAGTATATATGAGTAAACTTGGTCTGACAGTTACCAAT
GCTTAATCAGTGAGGCACCTATCTCAGCGATCTGTCTATTTCGTTCATCCATAGTTGCCTGACTCCCCGT
CGTGTAGATAACTACGATACGGGAGGGCTTACCATCTGGCCCCAGTGCTGCAATGATACCGCGAGACCCA
CGCTCACCGGCTCCAGATTTATCAGCAATAAACCAGCCAGCCGGAAGGGCCGAGCGCAGAAGTGGTCCTG
CAACTTTATCCGCCTCCATCCAGTCTATTAATTGTTGCCGGGAAGCTAGAGTAAGTAGTTCGCCAGTTAA
TAGTTTGCGCAACGTTGTTGCCATTGCTACAGGCATCGTGGTGTCACGCTCGTCGTTTGGTATGGCTTCA
TTCAGCTCCGGTTCCCAACGATCAAGGCGAGTTACATGATCCCCCATGTTGTGCAAAAAAGCGGTTAGCT
CCTTCGGTCCTCCGATCGTTGTCAGAAGTAAGTTGGCCGCAGTGTTATCACTCATGGTTATGGCAGCACT
GCATAATTCTCTTACTGTCATGCCATCCGTAAGATGCTTTTCTGTGACTGGTGAGTACTCAACCAAGTCA
TTCTGAGAATAGTGTATGCGGCGACCGAGTTGCTCTTGCCCGGCGTCAATACGGGATAATACCGCGCCAC
ATAGCAGAACTTTAAAAGTGCTCATCATTGGAAAACGTTCTTCGGGGCGAAAACTCTCAAGGATCTTACC
GCTGTTGAGATCCAGTTCGATGTAACCCACTCGTGCACCCAACTGATCTTCAGCATCTTTTACTTTCACC
AGCGTTTCTGGGTGAGCAAAAACAGGAAGGCAAAATGCCGCAAAAAAGGGAATAAGGGCGACACGGAAAT
GTTGAATACTCATACTCTTCCTTTTTCAATATTATTGAAGCATTTATCAGGGTTATTGTCTCATGAGCGG
ATACATATTTGAATGTATTTAGAAAAATAAACAAATAGGGGTTCCGCGCACATTTCCCCGAAAAGTGCCA
CCTGACGTCTAAGAAACCATTATTATCATGACATTAACCTATAAAAATAGGCGTATCACGAGGCCCTTTC
GTCTCGCGCGTTTCGGTGATGACGGTGAAAACCTCTGACACATGCAGCTCCCGGAGGAATGTGTGTCAGT
TAGGGTGTGGAAAGTCCCCAGGCTCCCCAGGCAGGCAGAAGTATGCAAAGCATGCATCTCAATTAGTCAG
CAACCAGGTGTGGAAAGTCCCCAGGCTCCCCAGCAGGCAGAAGTATGCAAAGCATGCATCTCAATTAGTC
AGCAACCATAGTCCCGCCCCTAACTCCGCCCATCCCGCCCCTAACTCCGCCCAGTTCCGCCCATTCTCCG
CCCCATGGCTGACTAATTTTTTTTATTTATGCAGAGGCCGAGGCCGCCTCTGCCTCTGAGCTATTCCAGA
AGTAGTGAGGAGGCTTTTTTGGAGGCCTAGGCTTTTGCAAAAAGCTCCCGGGAGCTTGTATATCCATTTT
CGTCCCGGAGACGGTCACAGCTTGTCTGTAAGCGGATGCCGGGAGCAGACAAGCCCGTCAGGGCGCGTCA
GCGGGTGTTGGCGGGTGTCGGGGCTGGCTTAACTATGCGGCATCAGAGCAGATTGTACTGAGAGTGCACC
ATATGCGGTGTGAAATACCGCACAGATGCGTAAGGAGAAAATACCGCATCAGGAAATTGTAAGCGTTAAT
ATTTTGTTAAAATTCGCGTTAAATTTTTGTTAAATCAGCTCATTTTTTAACCAATAGGCCGAAATCGGCA
AAATCCCTTATAAATCAAAAGAATAGACCGAGATAGGGT
[37 nt withheld, positions 7740-7776]
AAAGAACGTGGACTCCAACGTCAAAGG
[49 nt withheld, positions 7804-7852]
T
[91 nt withheld, positions 7854-7944]
G
[124 nt withheld, positions 7946-8069]
CCATTCGCCATTCAGGCTGCGCAACTGTTGGGAAGGGCGATCGGTGCGGGCCTCTTCGCTATTACGCCAG
CTGGCGAAAGGGGGATGTGCTGCAAGGCGATTAAGTTGGGTAACGCCAGGGTTTTCCCAGTCACGACGTT
GTAAAACGACGGCCAGTGAATT
