>Addgene plasmid #72102 | Nrp2.5-Fc-His | addgene partial sequence | sequence record 138633 | SV40pA-R 5'-GAAATTTGTGATGCTATTGC-3'
ATAAGATCTCTAGATTAATGGTGATGGTGATGATGGCCGCCTTTACCCGGAGACAGGGAGAGGCTCTTCT
GCGTGTAGTGGTTGTGCAGAGCCTCATGCATCACGGAGCATGAGAAGACGTTCCCCTGCTGCCACCTGCT
CTTGTCCACGGTGAGCTTGCTGTAGAGGAAGAAGGAGCCGTCGGAGTCCAGCACGGGAGGCGTGGTCTTG
TAGTTGTTCTCCGGCTGCCCATTGCTCTCCCACTCCACGGCGATGTCGCTGGGATAGAAGCCTTTGACCA
GGCAGGTCAGGCTGACCTGGTTCTTGGTCAGCTCATCCCGGGATGGGGGCAGGGTATACACCTGTGGTTC
TCGGGGCTGCCCTTTGGCTTTGGAGATGGTTTTCTCGATGGGGGCTGGGAGGGCTTTGTTGGAGACCTTG
CACTTGTACTCCTTGCCATTCAGCCAGTCCTGGTGCAGGACGGTGAGGACGCTGACCACACGGTACGTGC
TGTTGTACTGCTCCTCCCGCGGCTTTGTCTTGGCATTATGCACCTCCACGCCGTCCACGTACCAGTTGAA
CTTGACCTCAGGGTCTTCGTGGCTCACGTCCACCACCACGCATGTGACCTCAGGGGTCCGGGAGATCATG
AGGGTGTCCTTGGGTTTTGGGGGGAAGAGGAAGACTGACGGTCCCCCCAGGAGTTCAGGTGCTGGGCACG
GTGGGCATGTGTGAGTTTTGTCAGGCGCGCCGGCTGGGATGGGCTGCACGGGCACCGTGTCCACTGTGGG
CTCGGTCCCTGGCGGGAGGGTGCCCCCTTTAAAATCCTCACCTGCAAAAGCTGATATGGGTTCCATGCAG
TTCTCCAGTGGGACATCAGTGCTTATC
