>Addgene plasmid #72102 | Nrp2.5-Fc-His | addgene partial sequence | sequence record 138634 | pMRB101-F 5'-aagatgcaggcagctgagtt-3'
ACGGTGGAGGGCAGTGTAGTCTGAGCAGTACTCGTTGCTGCCGCGCGCGCCACCAGACATAATAGCTGAC
AGACTAACAGACTGTTCCTTTCCATGGGTCTTTTCTGCAGAAGCTTGAATTCTCGAGGATCCGCGGCCGC
GCCACCATGGATATGTTTCCTCTTACCTGGGTTTTCTTAGCTCTGTACTTTTCAGGACACGAAGTGAGAA
GCCAGCAAGATCCACCCTGCGGAGGTCGGCTGAATTCCAAAGATGCTGGCTACATCACTTCCCCAGGCTA
CCCCCAGGACTATCCCTCCCACCAGAACTGTGAGTGGATTGTCTACGCCCCCGAACCCAACCAGAAGATT
GTTCTCAACTTCAACCCTCACTTTGAAATCGAGAAACACGACTGCAAGTATGACTTCATTGAGATTCGGG
ATGGGGACAGTGAGTCAGCTGACCTCCTGGGCAAGCACTGTGGGAACATCGCCCCGCCCACCATCATCTC
CTCAGGCTCCGTGTTATACATCAAGTTCACCTCAGACTACGCCCGGCAGGGGGCAGGTTTCTCTCTACGC
TATGAGATCTTCAAAACAGGCTCTGAAGATTGTTCCAAGAACTTTACAAGCCCCAATGGGACCATTGAAT
CTCCAGGGTTTCCAGAGAAGTATCCACACAATCTGGACTGTACCTTCACCATCCTGGCCAAACCCAGGAT
GGAGATCATCCTACAGTTCCTGACCTTTGACCTGGAGCATGACCCTCTACAAGTGGG
